>Addgene plasmid #243734 | pAWP78-PVCpnf_pvc13-Truncated_pvc10-Cas9 | addgene full sequence | sequence record 484639 | Addgene NGS Result
GAGATGATGATAAGAATGGTCAGTCACCAGATAAAATGATCTCTGGTCAATTTTAGGAAAGCTGAAAAAA
CCTGACCAAATGCGTCGTAAATTCTATGCTTAGAAAGACTCGGTGCCAGTGTAATACCTAAGATATGGTT
TTTATTTCCATATCTGTTCGAAAACTTAGAAATAACAAGTTCAACAATAACCAGGGACTTTAAATATCGG
ATCCTTGTCGGGAAGATGCGTGATCTGATCCTTCAACTCAGCAAAAGTTCGATTTATTCAACAAAGCCGC
CGTCCCGTCAAGTCAGCGTAATGCTCTGCCAGTGTTACAACCAATTAACCAATTCTGATTAGAAAAACTC
ATCGAGCATCAAATGAAACTGCAATTTATTCATATCAGGATTATCAATACCATATTTTTGAAAAAGCCGT
TTCTGTAATGAAGGAGAAAACTCACCGAGGCAGTTCCATAGGATGGCAAGATCCTGGTATCGGTCTGCGA
TTCCGACTCGTCCAACATCAATACAACCTATTAATTTCCCCTCGTCAAAAATAAGGTTATCAAGTGAGAA
ATCACCATGAGTGACGACTGAATCCGGTGAGAATGGCAAAAGCTTATGCATTTCTTTCCAGACTTGTTCA
ACAGGCCAGCCATTACGCTCGTCATCAAAATCACTCGCATCAACCAAACCGTTATTCATTCGTGATTGCG
CCTGAGCGAGACGAAATACGCGATCGCTGTTAAAAGGACAATTACAAACAGGAATCGAATGCAACCGGCG
CAGGAACACTGCCAGCGCATCAACAATATTTTCACCTGAATCAGGATATTCTTCTAATACCTGGAATGCT
GTTTTCCCGGGGATCGCAGTGGTGAGTAACCATGCATCATCAGGAGTACGGATAAAATGCTTGATGGTCG
GAAGAGGCATAAATTCCGTCAGCCAGTTTAGTCTGACCATCTCATCTGTAACATCATTGGCAACGCTACC
TTTGCCATGTTTCAGAAACAACTCTGGCGCATCGGGCTTCCCATACAATCGATAGATTGTCGCACCTGAT
TGCCCGACATTATCGCGAGCCCATTTATACCCATATAAATCAGCATCCATGTTGGAATTTAATCGCGGCC
TCGAGCAAGACGTTTCCCGTTGAATATGGCTCATAACACCCCTTGTATTACTGTTTATGTAAGCAGACAG
TTTTATTGTTCATGATGATATATTTTTATCTTGTGCAATGTAACATCAGAGATTTTGAGACACAACGTGG
CTTTCGACTTCCGGCAAGCTATACGCGCCCTAGAATTGTCAATTTTAATCCTCTGTTTATCGGCAGTTCG
TAGAGCGCGCCGTGCGTCCCGAGCGATACTGAGCGAAGCAAGTGCGTCGAGCAGTGCCCGCTTGTTCCTG
AAATGCCAGTAAAGCGCTGGCTGCTGAACCCCCAGCCGGAACTGACCCCACAAGGCCCTAGCGTTTGCAA
TGCACCAGGTCATCATTGACCCAGGCGTGTTCCACCAGGCCGCTGCCTCGCAACTCTTCGCAGGCTTCGC
CGACCTGCTCGCGCCACTTCTTCACGCGGGTGGAATCCGATCCGCACATGAGGCGGAAGGTTTCCAGCTT
GAGCGGGTACGGCTCCCGGTGCGAGCTGAAATAGTCGAACATCCGTCGGGCCGTCGGCGACAGCTTGCGG
TACTTCTCCCATATGAATTTCGTGTAGTGGTCGCCAGCAAACAGCACGACGATTTCCTCGTCGATCAGGA
CCTGGCAACGGGACGTTTTCTTGCCACGGTCCAGGACGCGGAAGCGGTGCAGCAGCGACACCGATTCCAG
GTGCCCAACGCGGTCGGACGTGAAGCCCATCGCCGTCGCCTGTAGGCGCGACAGGCATTCCTCGGCCTTC
GTGTAATACCGGCCATTGATCGACCAGCCCAGGTCCTGGCAAAGCTCGTAGAACGTGAAGGTGATCGGCT
CGCCGATAGGGGTGCGCTTCGCGTACTCCAACACCTGCTGCCACACCAGTTCGTCATCGTCGGCCCGCAG
CTCGACGCCGGTGTAGGTGATCTTCACGTCCTTGTTGACGTGGAAAATGACCTTGTTTTGCAGCGCCTCG
CGCGGGATTTTCTTGTTGCGCGTGGTGAACAGGGCAGAGCGGGCCGTGTCGTTTGGCATCGCTCGCATCG
TGTCCGGCCACGGCGCAATATCGAACAAGGAAAGCTGCATTTCCTTGATCTGCTGCTTCGTGTGTTTCAG
CAACGCGGCCTGCTTGGCCTCGCTGACCTGTTTTGCCAGGTCCTCGCCGGCGGTTTTTCGCTTCTTGGTC
GTCATAGTTCCTCGCGTGTCGATGGTCATCGACTTCGCCAAACCTGCCGCCTCCTGTTCGAGACGACGCG
AACGCTCCACGGCGGCCGATGGCGCGGGCAGGGCAGGGGGAGCCAGTTGCACGCTGTCGCGCTCGATCTT
GGCCGTAGCTTGCTGGACCATCGAGCCGACGGACTGGAAGGTTTCGCGGGGCGCACGCATGACGGTGCGG
CTTGCGATGGTTTCGGCATCCTCGGCGGAAAACCCCGCGTCGATCAGTTCTTGCCTGTATGCCTTCCGGT
CAAACGTCCGATTCATTCACCCTCCTTGCGGGATTGCCCCGACTCACGCCGGGGCAATGTGCCCTTATTC
CTGATTTGACCCGCCTGGTGCCTTGGTGTCCAGATAATCCACCTTATCGGCAATGAAGTCGGTCCCGTAG
ACCGTCTGGCCGTCCTTCTCGTACTTGGTATTCCGAATCTTGCCCTGCACGAATACCAGCTCCGCGAAGT
CGCTCTTCTTGATGGAGCGCATGGGGACGTGCTTGGCAATCACGCGCACCCCCCGGCCGTTTTAGCGGCT
AAAAAAGTCATGGCTCTGCCCTCGGGCGGACCACGCCCATCATGACCTTGCCAAGCTCGTCCTGCTTCTC
TTCGATCTTCGCCAGCAGGGCGAGGATCGTGGCATCACCGAACCGCGCCGTGCGCGGGTCGTCGGTGAGC
CAGAGTTTCAGCAGGCCGCCCAGGCGGCCCAGGTCGCCATTGATGCGGGCCAGCTCGCGGACGTGCTCAT
AGTCCACGACGCCCGTGATTTTGTAGCCCTGGCCGACGGCCAGCAGGTAGGCCTACAGGCTCATGCCGGC
CGCCGCCGCCTTTTCCTCAATCGCTCTTCGTTCGTCTGGAAGGCAGTACACCTTGATAGGTGGGCTGCCC
TTCCTGGTTGGCTTGGTTTCATCAGCCATCCGCTTGCCCTCATCTGTTACGCCGGCGGTAGCCGGCCAGC
CTCGCAGAGCAGGATTCCCGTTGAGCACCGCCAGGTGCGAATAAGGGACAGTGAAGAAGGAACACCCGCT
CGCGGGTGGGCCTACTTCACCTATCCTGCCCGGCTGACGCCGTTGGATACACCAAGGAAAGTCTACACGA
ACCCTTTGGCAAAATCCTGTATATCGTGCGAAAAAGGATGGATATACCGAAAAAATCGCTATAATGACCC
CGAAGCAGGGTTATGCAGCGGAAAAGATCCGTCGACCCTTTCCGACGCTCACCGGGCTGGTTGCCCTCGC
CGCTGGGCTGGCGGCCGTCTATGGCCCTGCAAACGCGCCAGAAACGCCGTCGAAGCCGTGTGCGAGACAC
CGCGGCCGCCGGCGTTGTGGATACCTCGCGGAAAACTTGGCCCTCACTGACAGATGAGGGGCGGACGTTG
ACACTTGAGGGGCCGACTCACCCGGCGCGGCGTTGACAGATGAGGGGCAGGCTCGATTTCGGCCGGCGAC
GTGGAGCTGGCCAGCCTCGCAAATCGGCGAAAACGCCTGATTTTACGCGAGTTTTCCACAGATGATGTGG
ACAAGCCTGGGGATAAGTGCCCTGCGGTATTGACACTTGAGGGGCGCGACTACTGACAGATGAGGGGCGC
GATCCTTGACACTTGAGGGGCAGAGTGCTGACAGATGAGGGGCGCACCTATTGACATTTGAGGGGCTGTC
CACAGGCAGAAAATCCAGCATTTGCAAGGGTTTCCGCCCGTTTTTCGGCCACCGCTAACCTGTCTTTTAA
CCTGCTTTTAAACCAATATTTATAAACCTTGTTTTAACCAGGGCTGCGCCCTGTGCGCGTGACCGCGCAC
GCCGAAGGGGGGTGCCCCCCCTTCTCGAACCCTCCCGGCCCGCTAACGCGGGCCTCCCATCCCCCCAGGG
GCTGCGCCCCTCGGCCGCGAACGGCCTCACCCCAAAAATGGCAGCCAAGCTGACCCGCTAGGGACGTGAA
GTCGATTCCTTCGATGGTTAGCAATCAAAGACTCAGAGTGCTGTCTGGAGCGTGAATCTAACGGTACGTA
TCTCGATTGCTCGGTCGCTATTCGCACTCTGCGAAAGTTCGTACCGCTCATTCACTAGGTTGCGAATCAT
GACCAAAATCCCTTAACGTGAGTTTTCGTTCCACTGAGCGTCAGACCCCGTAGAAAAGATCAAAGGATCT
TCTTGAGATCCTTTTTTTCTGCGCGTAATCTGCTGCTTGCAAACAAAAAAACCACCGCTACCAGCGGTGG
TTTGTTTGCCGGATCAAGAGCTACCAACTCTTTTTCCGAAGGTAACTGGCTTCAGCAGAGCGCAGATACC
AAATACTGTTCTTCTAGTGTAGCCGTAGTTAGGCCACCACTTCAAGAACTCTGTAGCACCGCCTACATAC
CTCGCTCTGCTAATCCTGTTACCAGTGGCTGCTGCCAGTGGCGATAAGTCGTGTCTTACCGGGTTGGACT
CAAGACGATAGTTACCGGATAAGGCGCAGCGGTCGGGCTGAACGGGGGGTTCGTGCACACAGCCCAGCTT
GTAGCGAACGACCTACACCGAACTGAGATACCTACAGCGTGAGCTATGAGAAAGCGCCACGCTTCCCGAA
GGGAGAAAGGCGGACAGGTATCCGGTAAGCGGCAGGGTCGGAACAGGAGAGCGCACGAGGGAGCTTCCAG
GGGGAAACGCCTGGTATCTTTATAGTCCTGTCGGGTTTCGCCACCTCTGACTTGAGCGTCGATTTTTGTG
ATGCTCGTCAGGGGGGCGGAGCCTATGGAAAAACGCCAGCAACGCGGCCTTTTTACGGTTCCTGGCCTTT
TGCTGGCCTTTTGCTCACATGTTCTTTCCTGCGTTATCCCCTGATTCTGTGGATAACCGTATTACCGCCT
TTGAGTGAGCTGTCGCGAATGCATCTAGATATAATTACATCTTCATCATTCGGTATTTTAAATGACATAT
ATCCTCCTTCCGAATAGTTTTAATGGTGATGTTCGATTGGACAGTGTTTTCCATTATTAAAATTTTAAGT
ATCACATCATGTTTAATGAAGGATTGATGTTTATTAGAATATTCATAATAGCTTTGTCTTTGCCTCTATG
TAAATGAAATTGCATAAAAAGCAAATTGCATTATTGGCAATGTACTTATTCTGGATTTTTCGGCACGATA
AATTATTGGTGTAAGTTTTATATCATGAGTAAAAATTCGGAATGATATTCCTGTCATTTTGTGGCGGTAG
CGTTACTCAAGATATTATCCTACATCATATGTTGATTATTGTAATCAATCGAGCTATTTTTTGTCTAAAA
AGGGGCTTTTATGTCTACAAGTACATCTCAAATTGCGGTTGAATATCCTATTCCTGTCTATCGCTTTATT
GTTTCTGTCGGAGATGAGAAAATTCCATTTAATAGTGTTTCAGGATTAGATATTAGTTATGACACCATTG
AATACCGAGATGGTGTTGGTAATTGGTTCAAAATGCCGGGTCAGAGTCAGAGCACTAATATCACCTTGCG
TAAAGGCGTTTTCCCGGGGAAAACAGAACTGTTTGATTGGATTAACTCTATTCAGCTTAATCAGGTAGAG
AAAAAGGATATTACCATCAGTTTAACTAATGATGCAGGTACCGAATTATTAATGACCTGGAATGTTTCTA
ATGCTTTTCCCACTTCATTGACTTCACCTTCATTTGATGCCACCAGTAATGATATTGCAGTACAGGAAAT
TACGCTGATGGCAGATCGGGTGATTATGCAGGCTGTTTGAAGCATTGATATTTAATCATCTCATATAAGG
GAACTTTTATGACAACCGTTACCAGTTATCCTGGCGTTTATATTGAAGAATTAAATAGCCTGGCCTTGTC
AGTTTCAAATAGCGCCACAGCGGTTCCTGTTTTTGCTGTGGACGAACAAAACCAATATATTAGTGAAGAT
AATGCAATCCGTATTAATTCGTGGATGGATTATCTTAATCTGATTGGCAATTTTAATAATGAAGACAAAT
TAGATGTTTCTGTGCGTGCTTATTTTGCCAATGGAGGTGGATATTGTTATCTCGTCAAAACAACGAGTTT
AGAAAAAATTATTCCAACCTTGGATGATGTAACCTTATTGGTTGCTGCGGGCGAAGATATTAAAACGACA
GTAGATGTTTTATGTCAGCCAGGAAAAGGGTTATTCGCAGTCTTTGATGGCCCTGAAACAGAGTTGACTA
TCAACGGTGCGGAAGAGGCAAAACAAGCCTATACCGCCACACCATTCGCTGCGGTTTATTATCCTTGGTT
GAAAGCGGATTGGGCTAACATAGATATTCCACCCAGTGCAGTGATGGCGGGAGTTTATGCATCGGTGGAT
TTATCCCGTGGTGTATGGAAAGCGCCTGCCAATGTTGCGTTGAAAGGGGGCCTGGAACCTAAATTTTTAG
TCACGGATGAATTGCAGGGTGAATATAACACTGGCCGCGCTATCAATATGATTCGTAATTTCAGTAACAC
AGGTACTACGGTTTGGGGTGCAAGAACCCTGGAAGATAAAGACAATTGGCGTTATGTTCCAGTGCGACGC
TTGTTTAATTCTGTGGAGCGGGATATCAAGCGTGCCATGAGCTTTGCTATGTTCGAGCCTAATAATCAGC
CCACTTGGGAGCGGGTACGGGCGGCGATTAGCAACTACCTTTATAGCCTGTGGCAACAGGGGGGATTAGC
TGGCAGCAAAGAAGAAGACGCTTATTTTGTGCAAATTGGTAAAGGTATAACGATGACACAGGAGCAGATT
GATGCAGGGCAAATAATTGTTAAAGTCGGTTTGGCTGCTGTACGGCCTGCGGAATTTATCATTCTCCAGT
TTACGCAAGATGTAGAACAGCGTTAATCATATGATTATGAGGAGTTATCATGTCTGCTATTCTGAAAGCG
CCTGGCGTTTATATTGAAGAAGACGCTTCCCTAGCGTTGTCTGTCAGTAACAGCGCGACTGCCGTGCCTG
TTTTTATCGGAAAATTTACTCCGACAGTGGTTGATTCAATCCAAGTCTGTACCCGTATCAGCAACTGGCT
TGAATTCACTTCCTCTTTTTCCCTAGCTCCAACAGTTGAGATTGTTGTCCAATCTAACACTGAATCTGAA
TCTGAATCTGAAACTTACCACTATATTGAGACAATCAATTTATCTCCAGCTGTGGAAGCATTGCGACTCT
ATTTTCAAAATGGCGGAGGAGCTTGCTATATCTACCCATTAAATGATGCTGAAGATGAATTGGTTCTGGC
GGCCATACCAGAAGTCATTGAACAGAAAGGTGATATTACTCTGTTGGTTTGCCCGGAACTCGATCTGGAT
TACAAAACTAAGATCTATGGCGCAGTGAGCTCACTGTTGAATGATAACAAAGTGGGCTATTTCCTGATTG
CGGATAGCAATGATGGAGAATCTGTGTCAGGAGTATGGAATAGTGCTAAGGCCGCCGCCTATTATCCCCA
GTTGGAAACTAACCTAAAATTTTCCACGTTGCCTGGGGATAAGGACATTCGTATCAGCGGTTATCAGGAT
GATGATGAAACACATAAACCGAAAAACTTGGATGAGCTCAGGACAATCAACGAGGCGTTGGCACAGGATA
TTGATGCAAGATTGCTCGAGGAGAAACAACGTGCTGTCATCATTCCGCCAAGTGCTGCCATTGCGGGCAT
TTATTGCCAAACGGATAATCGTCGCGGTGTTTGGAAAGCGCCAGCCAACGTTGCGCTCACAGGGATCGGG
AGTTTGCTTGATAAGGTAGACGATGAACGGCAGGGAGAGATGAATGACAAGGGAATCAATGTCATCCGTT
CATTTACCGACCGTGGTTTTATGGTCTGGGGAGCCCGTACTTGTGTGGACGCTGCCAACATCAGCTGGCG
TTATATTCCTGTTCGTCGCCTGTTCAATTCCGTTGAACGAGATATCCGCCAGGCGCTGCGCGCTGTGTTG
TTTGAAACTAATAGTCAGCCTACCTGGGTACGTGCTAAGGCTGCCGTTGATCAATATCTTTATACCCTTT
GGCAGAAAAATGCATTGATGGGTGCTCGCCCGGAAGAAGCTTATTTTGTGCAAATTGGTCAGGATATCAC
CATGTCCGAGGCTGATATTAAACAGGGTAAGATGATCATGACTGTTGGTTTGGCAGCAGTGCGGCCAGCT
GAGTTCATCATTCTGCAATTTACGCAGGATGTTGTTCAGTAATCTCCATGACTAAACGCCAGGCACTGTA
TTGACAGTGCCTACTCTAACCATCTTGGAGGAGGTGATGATGATGGAGAGACTCCAACCGGGTGTGACTT
TAACAGAAAGTATAATCACGATGGGTCAGCAAGAGATACCCAGTGCTGTGCCGGTGTTTATTGGTTACAC
CGTTCGTTATCCGGAACAATCGGAAGCATCAGTCCGTATCGACAGTTTGGCCGAGTATACCAGCCTGTTT
GGTGACGACCATGTGATGATGTTTGCTGTCAGGCACTATTTTGATAATGGCGGGCAACAGGCATTTGTTT
TACCCCTGAAGGACAATATGCCATCAGTGGAGATGACCACAGCTGAAGCGGAAAATCTGATAGCCGCATT
GCGCTCTGCTACGGTTAGCGAAGCCATTGGTGGGCATAGTCAGATTACACTGATTTTGGTACCGGATATG
GCTCGGCTTAATGACAGTGATATTGATGACTCCTCAACCCAGGTAAGCCTGTGGTCCCAAGGCTGGGAGG
CGCTGCTGCAATTGAGTCAGGTTAGGCCCAACCTCTTTGTGCTGTTAGATGCGCCGGATAATGTTGAACA
GGCGCAGAAGTGTATGACAACGCTATCGTCAGATTATCGTCAATGGGGGGCAGCATATTGGCCTCGTCTG
GAAACTACCTATCAGAAAGAAATATCTGGCAAGGACAATGAATCTCAGGGAATTTTCCAGGGGACTGTTC
TGTCACCCACAGCCGCGGTCGCAGCGGTAATTCAACGCACGGATAACGACGCGGGTGTTTGGAAAGCACC
GGCCAATATTGCCTTATCCCAGGTTATTCGACCTGTTAAATCTTATCTTCAGGGAAGTGTACTGTTTAAC
AGCAGCGGCACTTCGCTCAATGTGATCCGCAGTTTCCCAGGTAAGGGCATACGGGTATGGGGATGCCGCA
CTCTGGAAAACACGGATAATACGCAGTGGCGCTATCTGCAAACACGTCGGCTGGTTTCCTATGTAACAGC
GCATTTGACCCAATTGGCTCGCATGTATGTCTTCGAGCCAAATAATGAACTTACCTGGATGAAGTTAAAA
GGACAAAGTTACAACTGGTTACGGCAATTATGGTTGCAGGGTGGCTTGTATGGTTCACAGGAGGATGAGG
CATTTAACATTCTGTTAGGCGTAAACGAGACGATGACTGAGGATGATGTTCGTGCAGGAAAAATGATCAT
GAAAGTTGAGTTGGCTGTGTTGTTTCCTGCCGAATTTATTGAGATCAGTTTGGTGTTTAATACCCAAACA
GAGGCGCTGTCTTAAGAAGGAAAAAGTACGATGAACGATTATTACACACCCGTGGTATCCCATCGTTTTA
TGGCGAGTTTTATTTTTAACCGCATTCCCGATCCGCTGGATATTCGTTTTCAGCGTATCTCTGGCCTTAG
TCGGGAACTACAGGTGACTCAGTACAGTGAGGGAGGAGAAAATGCCCGTAATAACTATTTAGCTGAGAAA
ATCCAACACGGTACGTTGACTTTGGAACGGGGCGTGATGACAGTCTCGCCATTGACCTGGATGTTTGATC
GGGTATTGAGTGGTGAAAAAATCGCTTATGCCGATGTGGTGGTGATGCTACTGAATGAAAATTCACTGCC
ATTGTCCAGTTGGACGTTGAGCAATGCGCTGCCGGTACGCTGGCAAACCAGCGACTTTGACGCTAACAGC
AATGCCATATTGGTGAATACCCTTGAATTGCGTTACCAGGATATGCGCTGGCTTGGAGTCAAAATATGAC
AGTAGAAATCAGAGAGTTACTTATCCAGGCAAAGGTAGTGCCATCAACACGACCGACTGAATCAGAACGG
CAAAACCATTCTTTGATACAGGAAAGTCTGGATGAGGCGACTTGGGTGGAAACGATAAAACGCGAAGTGT
TGGCCGCATTACGCGATGAGGAAGGGTGGCGTCCATGAGTCTGATTGAACGTGGTTTAGCTAAGCTGACA
ATTAATGCTTATAAGGATAGGGAAGGGAAGATACGGGCAGGAACGTTGCAGGCCATGTATAACCCTGACT
CCTTGCAACTGGATTACCAAACGGATTATCAGCAATCCCAAGCGATTAATAGCGAAAAGCAAAGTAGCAT
TTATGTACAGGCCAAGCCCGCAGGGTTATCACTTGAATTAATTTTTGATGCCACGATGCCGGGTAACAAA
ACCCCCATTGAAGAGCAGCTCATGCAGCTCAAGCAACTGTGCAGTGTGGATGCAACCAGTAACGAGACGC
GATTCCTGCAAGTTAAATGGGGCAAAATGCGTTGGGAAAGTCGGGGTTACTTTGCTGGCAGGGCCAAGAG
TTTGTCTGTGAATTACACTTTGTTTGATCGTGATGCGACTCCCTTGAGGGTACGGGTAATATTGGCATTA
GTGGCTGATGAAAGTCTGGTGTTGCAGGAGACTGAACAAAATCTGCAATCTCCGGCAAAAATCGCATTAC
GCATACAGGATGGGGTATCTCTGGCTCTGATGGCAGCCAGTACGGCATCAACATTGTCAGGCGGTGTGGA
TTATCTGACGCTGGCCTGGCAAAACGGTCTGGATAATCTCAATGGGTTCGTTCCGGGTGAAATATTGCAG
GCCACCAGGGGAGACGAATCATGAGCCACCAACTGAAAATTATTGCAGATGGTAAGGCACTGTCACTTTT
GGCCGCGGTAGATGTGGACACCTGTTATCGGGTTAACAGTATACCTTCTGCGACATTGAAACTGAGCGTA
CCGGATAGGCCACTCTCTTCTTTCAGTCAGACGGATGTTCAGACAGAACTGGCCCACTGTCAGGTAGGGA
AAACCCTGCGTCTGGAATTGATTGATGGTAGCAAAAAATGGGTGCTGTTTAATGGTCTTATTACCCGTAA
GGCTCTGAGAATTAAGAATAAGCAATTATTGCTCACTCTGGTTGTCAAGCATCGGTTGCAACTGATGGTG
GATACCCAGCATTCACAGCTGTTTAAAGACAAAAGCGAAAAAGCGATCTTAAGCACGCTATTGAATCAGA
CCGGAATCAATGCTCGCTTCGGAAAGATAGCGGCGTTAGATCAAAAGCATGAACAGATGGTGCAATTTCG
TTGTTCAGACTGGCATTTTCTGTTGTGCCGACTGTCGGCAACCGGTGCATGGTTGTTACCTGCCATAGAA
GACGTTCAGTTTGTTCAACCTGATGCTCTGAAATCAAACTCAGCCTATACCTTGAAGAGCAGGGGGGATG
AGAACAAAGACATCGTTGTCAAGGATGCTTACTGGCAGTTTGACAATCAAATCAACCCCGCTTTGCTGGA
AGTCAGTGGCTGGGATATCAGTAAGCAGCAGGTACAATCAGGCGGTCGCTACGGAAAAATCGCGTTGGGT
AAGGCGGCACTCTCTCCTGATGGATTGGCATCCCTTAATAAAACGGGTTGGGACATTTGTTATAGCAGTC
CGTTAACAACCCAGGAAAGCGGTTATCTGGCACAGGGATTATTGCTTAACCAGCGCATTTCTGGGGTGAC
AGGAGAATTTTTGCTCAAAGGAGATGGGCGTTACCAGTTGGGAGACAACATTCAGCTGACTGGATTTGGT
TCACAGTTAGATGGTACGGCAAGCATTACTGAGGTTCGCCACCGTCTTAATCGGCGAATTGATTGGGAAA
CCACGGTGAGCATTGGTTTACAACATGAATATTTGCCGATATTACCTGATGCTCCCGAACTACATATTGC
GACAGTAGCGAAATATCAGCAGGACAGTGCGGTGTTAAACCGTATCCCCATTATTCTGCCGGTACTGAAT
CGTCCCAATGAATTTTTGTGGGCCAGATTGGGGAAACCTTATGCTAGCCATGAAAGCGGTTTCTGTTTTT
ACCCAGAGCCAGGTGACGAAGTTATTATTGGTTTTTTTGAAAATGATCCGCGTTATCCAGTTATTTTAGG
TGCTATGCATAATCCGAAAAATAAGGCCCCTTTTGAACCAACCCAAGATAATAGGGAAAAAGTATTGATC
GTTAAAAAAGGTGAAGCGCAACAACAATTAGTCATTGATGGCAAAGAGAAAATGATCCGAATTAATGCGG
GTGAAAATCAAATAATGCTTCAGCAAGATAAAGACATTTCTCTGTCAACGAAAAAAGAATTAACACTGAA
AGCGCAGACAATGAATGCCACGATGGATAAATCATTGGCAATGTCCGGGAAAAACAGTGTTGAAATCAAA
GGCGCAAAAATTAATCTTACCCAATGAAAGGTGACGATGAATGGAAAATCAAATACTGACACAACTCTAT
GGTCGTGGTTGGGCTTTTCCTCCGGTCTTTTCCCTTGAAAAGGGGGTAGAGATGGCTGAAGGGGCGGAAG
ATGTGAGACAAAGTTTGCAGATTCTGTTTAGTACTGAGCCGGGGGAACGTCTTATGCGTGAAAATTATGG
CTGCGGATTAAATGATTTTATGTTTGAAAATATCCGCAATGAACTTATTGCTGAAATTGAATCCCATATC
CATGACAACGTATTACGATATGAACCCCGGGCTGATATGACTGATATTCAGGTTCGTCAATCCCCTGGCA
TGGGGAATACTTTGCAAGTGCAGGTCATGTATCGCCTGAGAGGGAGTGATATCAATCAACAAATCCAGGG
AGTACTTGCACTGAGTGAAGGCCGGGTGACGGAGGTAGTATGAGTGAAGCGATTGTGGTGGATGGTGACG
TGTTACAGTTTGATCCCAACTTTGGCAATCGGCAGGTGACGGTTCCCAGCCCAGGAAAAATTAGCGGCAC
AGGACATGCGCAGGTAAGTGGAAAAAAAGTGTGTATTCTGGGGGATGAGAAACAGGTCAGGGTTTCTGCA
ACCTATATTACAACAACACATACTACGCCGGGAACAGGAACCATTACTATCAGTGCTCTGGATGCTGGCC
AGCAGGCCCTTCAGTGTACCAGTGGGGCGGCTTTAATTATCAAGGGGCAGCAATTTACGGCGATGTTTAC
GCCTGAATTGCCAGCCATGAATAATACAGTGACTCCGCCACAACCGGATGTTACGACACCTTCATCAGGA
AAAGGACGTTTTATCACTCAACAAAATTTTGCTACCGTAAATGGTGGTTCAGGTGGTGGTGGTAGCGGTG
GTGGCGGTTCTGGCGGTGGCGGTAGTGGCGGTTCTGGCGGTGGCGGTAGTGGCGGAGGTGGAAGCGGAGG
CGGTGGAAGTGGCGGTGCACCGAAAAAGAAACGCAAAGTTGGTATTCATGGTGTTCCGGCAGCAATGGAT
AAGAAATACTCAATAGGCTTAGATATCGGCACAAATAGCGTCGGATGGGCGGTGATCACTGATGAATATA
AGGTTCCGTCTAAAAAGTTCAAGGTTCTGGGAAATACAGACCGCCACAGTATCAAAAAAAATCTTATAGG
GGCTCTTTTATTTGACAGTGGAGAGACAGCGGAAGCGACTCGTCTCAAACGGACAGCTCGTAGAAGGTAT
ACACGTCGGAAGAATCGTATTTGTTATCTACAGGAGATTTTTTCAAATGAGATGGCGAAAGTAGATGATA
GTTTCTTTCATCGACTTGAAGAGTCTTTTTTGGTGGAAGAAGACAAGAAGCATGAACGTCATCCTATTTT
TGGAAATATAGTAGATGAAGTTGCTTATCATGAGAAATATCCAACTATCTATCATCTGCGAAAAAAATTG
GTAGATTCTACTGATAAAGCGGATTTGCGCTTAATCTATTTGGCCTTAGCGCATATGATTAAGTTTCGTG
GTCATTTTTTGATTGAGGGAGATTTAAATCCTGATAATAGTGATGTGGACAAACTATTTATCCAGTTGGT
ACAAACCTACAATCAATTATTTGAAGAAAACCCTATTAACGCAAGTGGAGTAGATGCTAAAGCGATTCTT
TCTGCACGATTGAGTAAATCAAGACGATTAGAAAATCTCATTGCTCAGCTCCCCGGTGAGAAGAAAAATG
GCTTATTTGGGAATCTCATTGCTTTGTCATTGGGTTTGACCCCTAATTTTAAATCAAATTTTGATTTGGC
AGAAGATGCTAAATTACAGCTTTCAAAAGATACTTACGATGATGATTTAGATAATTTATTGGCGCAAATT
GGAGATCAATATGCTGATTTGTTTTTGGCAGCTAAGAATTTATCAGATGCTATTTTACTTTCAGATATCC
TAAGAGTAAATACTGAAATAACTAAGGCTCCCCTATCAGCTTCAATGATTAAACGCTACGATGAACATCA
TCAAGACTTGACTCTTTTAAAAGCTTTAGTTCGACAACAACTTCCAGAAAAGTATAAAGAAATCTTTTTT
GATCAATCAAAAAACGGATATGCAGGTTATATTGATGGGGGAGCTAGCCAAGAAGAATTTTATAAATTTA
TCAAACCAATTTTAGAAAAAATGGATGGTACTGAGGAATTATTGGTGAAACTAAATCGTGAAGATTTGCT
GCGCAAGCAACGGACCTTTGACAACGGCTCTATTCCCCATCAAATTCACTTGGGTGAGCTGCATGCTATT
TTGAGAAGACAAGAAGACTTTTATCCATTTTTAAAAGACAATCGTGAGAAGATTGAAAAAATCTTGACTT
TTCGAATTCCTTATTATGTTGGTCCATTGGCGCGTGGCAATAGTCGTTTTGCATGGATGACTCGGAAGTC
TGAAGAAACAATTACCCCATGGAATTTTGAAGAAGTTGTCGATAAAGGTGCTTCAGCTCAATCATTTATT
GAACGCATGACAAACTTTGATAAAAATCTTCCAAATGAAAAAGTACTACCAAAACATAGTTTGCTTTATG
AGTATTTTACGGTTTATAACGAATTGACAAAGGTCAAATATGTTACTGAAGGAATGCGAAAACCAGCATT
TCTTTCAGGTGAACAGAAGAAAGCCATTGTTGATTTACTCTTCAAAACAAATCGAAAAGTAACCGTTAAG
CAATTAAAAGAAGATTATTTCAAAAAAATAGAATGTTTTGATAGTGTTGAAATTTCAGGAGTTGAAGATA
GATTTAATGCTTCATTAGGTACCTACCATGATTTGCTAAAAATTATTAAAGATAAAGATTTTTTGGATAA
TGAAGAAAATGAAGATATCTTAGAGGATATTGTTTTAACATTGACCTTATTTGAAGATAGGGAGATGATT
GAGGAAAGACTTAAAACATATGCTCACCTCTTTGATGATAAGGTGATGAAACAGCTTAAACGTCGCCGTT
ATACTGGTTGGGGACGTTTGTCTCGAAAATTGATTAATGGTATTAGGGATAAGCAATCTGGCAAAACAAT
ATTAGATTTTTTGAAATCAGATGGTTTTGCCAATCGCAATTTTATGCAGCTGATCCATGATGATAGTTTG
ACATTTAAAGAAGACATTCAAAAAGCACAAGTGTCTGGACAAGGCGATAGTTTACATGAACATATTGCAA
ATTTAGCTGGTAGCCCTGCTATTAAAAAAGGTATTTTACAGACTGTAAAAGTTGTTGATGAATTGGTCAA
AGTAATGGGGCGGCATAAGCCAGAAAATATCGTTATTGAAATGGCACGTGAAAATCAGACAACTCAAAAG
GGCCAGAAAAATTCGCGAGAGCGTATGAAACGAATCGAAGAAGGTATCAAAGAATTAGGAAGTCAGATTC
TTAAAGAGCATCCTGTTGAAAATACTCAATTGCAAAATGAAAAGCTCTATCTCTATTATCTCCAAAATGG
AAGAGACATGTATGTGGACCAAGAATTAGATATTAATCGTTTAAGTGATTATGATGTCGATCACATTGTT
CCACAAAGTTTCCTTAAAGACGATTCAATAGACAATAAGGTCTTAACGCGTTCTGATAAAAATCGTGGTA
AATCGGATAACGTTCCAAGTGAAGAAGTAGTCAAAAAGATGAAAAACTATTGGAGACAACTTCTAAACGC
CAAGTTAATCACTCAACGTAAGTTTGATAATTTAACGAAAGCTGAACGTGGAGGTTTGAGTGAACTTGAT
AAAGCTGGTTTTATCAAACGCCAATTGGTTGAAACTCGCCAAATCACTAAGCATGTGGCACAAATTTTGG
ATAGTCGCATGAATACTAAATACGATGAAAATGATAAACTTATTCGAGAGGTTAAAGTGATTACCTTAAA
ATCTAAATTAGTTTCTGACTTCCGAAAAGATTTCCAATTCTATAAAGTACGTGAGATTAACAATTACCAT
CATGCCCATGATGCGTATCTAAATGCCGTCGTTGGAACTGCTTTGATTAAGAAATATCCAAAACTTGAAT
CGGAGTTTGTCTATGGTGATTATAAAGTTTATGATGTTCGTAAAATGATTGCTAAGTCTGAGCAAGAAAT
AGGCAAAGCAACCGCAAAATATTTCTTTTACTCTAATATCATGAACTTCTTCAAAACAGAAATTACACTT
GCAAATGGAGAGATTCGCAAACGCCCTCTAATCGAAACTAATGGGGAAACTGGAGAAATTGTCTGGGATA
AAGGGCGAGATTTTGCCACAGTGCGCAAAGTATTGTCCATGCCCCAAGTCAATATTGTCAAGAAAACAGA
AGTACAGACAGGCGGATTCTCCAAGGAGTCAATTTTACCAAAAAGAAATTCGGACAAGCTTATTGCTCGT
AAAAAAGACTGGGATCCAAAAAAATATGGTGGTTTTGATAGTCCAACGGTAGCTTATTCAGTCCTAGTGG
TTGCTAAGGTGGAAAAAGGGAAATCGAAGAAGTTAAAATCCGTTAAAGAGTTACTAGGGATCACAATTAT
GGAAAGAAGTTCCTTTGAAAAAAATCCGATTGACTTTTTAGAAGCTAAAGGATATAAGGAAGTTAAAAAA
GACTTAATCATTAAACTACCTAAATATAGTCTTTTTGAGTTAGAAAACGGTCGTAAACGGATGCTGGCTA
GTGCCGGAGAATTACAAAAAGGAAATGAGCTGGCTCTGCCAAGCAAATATGTGAATTTTTTATATTTAGC
TAGTCATTATGAAAAGTTGAAGGGTAGTCCAGAAGATAACGAACAAAAACAATTGTTTGTGGAGCAGCAT
AAGCATTATTTAGATGAGATTATTGAGCAAATCAGTGAATTTTCTAAGCGTGTTATTTTAGCAGATGCCA
ATTTAGATAAAGTTCTTAGTGCATATAACAAACATAGAGACAAACCAATACGTGAACAAGCAGAAAATAT
TATTCATTTATTTACGTTGACGAATCTTGGAGCTCCCGCTGCTTTTAAATATTTTGATACAACAATTGAT
CGTAAACGATATACGTCTACAAAAGAAGTTTTAGATGCCACTCTTATCCATCAATCCATCACTGGTCTTT
ATGAAACACGCATTGATTTGAGTCAGCTAGGAGGTGACAAACGTCCGGCAGCAACCAAAAAGGCAGGTCA
GGCCAAAAAGAAATAGAGTATTGACTGAATTAAATAGAATAACGAAGGTGTAAATAATTATTTATTTGCT
GACGAATCGCTGTGACAAATAAACACAGGTGATGTTATGGAATTAAATGAGTTAACTAACAAATTGTCAA
ATTTGGTGCCAATGACCGATTTTAAATTAGATAATCGAGCCAGTTTGCAATTGCTTAAATATATTGAAGC
GTATACGAAGATAATACCCTTTAATTCTGGCGATAAATATTGGAATGACTTTTTCTTTATGTCAGGAAAT
ACGCCAGAGAAACTTGCAAAATTATATCAGAAAGAAATAGAACCCAATGGGGAGTTATTACCTCAGCAGG
CTTTTTTGTTGGCGGTTTTGCGTTTATTGGAAACACCAATATCCTTATTAAATGTATTACCTGCTGCTCA
TCGTGAGCTCTATTATCGGGAGCTTTTAGGCTTGTCTTCCCATGCGGCACAGCCTGATCAGGTTGCTTTA
TCTATGGAACTGAATTCGACAGTGATGGAACAGCTGCTCCCTGAAGGAACCCTGTTTGAGGCTGGTCAGG
ATGAACAAGGCAATGCATTGCAATATGCCCTGGATGCCAGTTTGCTGGCTAATCGTGGATATATCAGTGA
CTTGCGCTGGTTACGGAATGACGGGGAAAAGCAATGGGTTACTTCTGCTCCATGGGATTTACAGGCACAG
GTGTCACTGCCGTCTGATGGGATACGATTATTTGGTAAGACAAATAGTGATCAGCAGGTATTTGGTGGGG
TGTTGATAACGTCATCACTTCTGGCGATGGAAGCGGGGATAAGGAAGATCATTGTTACTTTTGAGCAGGA
GATGAACACCCAAGAACTGGTGGCACAGGTCAGCAGTGGAAATCAATGGCTAACATTGACGTCTGAGGTA
AATAAGAAAGAGGTCACACTGACACTGTCAGACAAAGAACCGGCAATCAGTGCGCCAGAGGATCTGGATA
ATCTCTTTTTCACGCAACCGGTACTCAGGCTACAGGGAAAGGATAGTCAGGCACTGCCGGAGGTGACGGG
TATCAGCGTTTCGGAAAAGGATGATACTAAGGATACCTCTTTTGAGATGTATCACTTAACACCATTTGGT
TATAGCAGTGATATAGAGCCATTGGAGGAAAATCCAGCGTTATATTTAGGCTTTACTGATGTAAAGCCAG
GGCAAACACTGGCGCTGTATTGGAAATTAAAATCCCCGCAGCAACCAACCGTTTCCTGGTATTACCTGGA
TCAACATAATCAATGGGCTGAATTGGATTCATGGGTCAGTGATGGAACCCAGAATCTGTATCAGGATGGT
ACTTGGCACGTTGAGTTGCCTGTGGATGCATCCAATCAGGCAGAGCAGATGCCAGTTGGACGCTATTGGT
TGCGGGCAGTGGTGGAGGTACCCGCTCATGAGGGGGCGTTGGGGAAGGCTCCTTGGCTATATGGTCTAAT
CTATAACGCCATGACGGCAACCTTGGTTAATGTAGATAGCATCAGTGACAGCCATTTCTTAACCCCTTTG
CCTGCCAGCAGCATACAGCGGCCCGTTGAACCCATCATTGTGTTGGCATCGGTCAACCAGCCTTGGGCAT
CATGGGGTGGACGTATACCTGAATCCTACAGTGCCTTTTTTGAACGGATAGCTCAAAACCTGTCTCATCG
AAACCGGTCCTTAACCTGGGGAAATATGGTGACATTACTCAAAGAGCGTTATGTCAGCATCTTTGATGTT
AAGTATCCAGGTAATGATGAACTCACCAGAGTGCCAGCATTGGAGCAGCAGCAACTAACAGTGATTCCAG
CAAACCGGTACAACGATAGCGATGATTCTCTGCGTCCGGTACTGAATCCTGCTCGTCTGCAAGAGATGGC
TGATTGGTTGCAGCAGAAAGACTCTCCCTGGGCCTCTATTGAGGTCAGGAATCCAGAATACTTGGATGTG
AAAATCCATTACGAGGTGATTTTTAAACCTGATGTGAACGAAGATTTTGGCTATCGCCAGCTACAGCAGC
AACTGTGTGAGGTGTATATGCCTTGGAGCATAGATGAGCAGCGGCCCGTTGTATTGAATAACAGCATTAA
TTATTTCCAGTTGTTAGCCACTATTCAACAGCAACCGCTGGTTGAGCGAGTCACTCGTCTGACACTACAT
CGGGCTGATTCTTCTGATGAGAGTGATGGTACAGCATCTGTGGAAGCCAAAGATAATGAAGTGCTTATTT
TAGTCTGGGAAGAGGACGATAATCTGCAATACCGAGGAAATGACTATGAGTAATCAGGATGCACTGTTTC
ATAGCGTTAAAGACGATATTCACTTTGATACCTTGCTGGAACAAGCTCATCAGGTGATTGAAAAACAGGC
TGAAAAACTGTGGAGTGATACGGCAGAGCATGATCCGGGTATCACATTTTTGCAGGGAATCAGTTACGGT
GTGTCAGATTTGGCTTACCGACATACATTACCCCTGAAAGATTTACTGACTCCGGCGCCGGATGAGCAGC
AGCAAGAGGGAATTTTTCCTGCCGAATTTGGCCCGCATAATACACTGACTTGTGGGCCGGTGACAGCGGA
TGATTATCGCAAGGCATTGTTAGATCTACACAGCAGCGACAGCCTGGATGGTACTCAGCAGGATGAGGGG
GATTTTCTGTTCCGGAGTGTGCAACTGGTGCGTGAACCGGAAAAACAGCGTTATACCTATTGGTATGATG
CAACCAAGAGGGAATATAGCTTTGTCAACAGTGAAGGGGCTAAAGAGTTTACCTTGCGGGGGAATTACTG
GTTGTATCTGGAACCAACCCGTTGGACTCAGGGTAATATTGCCGCTGCTACCAGACAACTGACAGAATTT
TTGACTAAAAATCGCAATATTGGTGAATCTGTCAGCAACATTATCTGGCTACAACCGGTTGATCTGCCAC
TGTTGCTGGATGTTGAACTGGATGATGATGTAGGTGCACAGGATGTCCCCGGTATTTTTGCGGCGGTGTA
TAGCACCGCAGAGCAGTATCTGATGCCTGGAGCACAGCGTTACCGTACGGAAGTACTGCAAAATGCTGGG
ATGAGCAATGATCAAATCTTCGAAGGTCCATTATTGGAACATGGCTGGATACCAGAGCTGCCGGCAGCCC
GTGATTATACTCAAAGGCTCACTCTCAATCTTAGCCGGTTGGTAAATAGTCTGCTTGAGATTGAGGGCAT
TAAACATGTGAATCGTCTTCGTCTGGATGATAGCTTCGATAAAACTGCTATTGAACCCGTTAAGGGGGAT
ACCTGGTCGTGGTCGATCAAAGAGGGCTATTATCCACGTCTTTGGGGAGAAGACCCACTTAACCAATTGG
CGCAACAAAATGGCCCGCTTAGGGTGATAGCCAAAGGAGGGATTAGCGTCAGTGTGAGTAAAGAGCAAAT
CCAGGCCAGTTTACCCAGTCAATCACTGATTCAAAATGAGCCGGTAATATTGGCTTACGGCCAGCACCGT
GACGTTGGCAGCTATTATCCCGTCAGTGATACTTTGCCGCCTTGCTATGGACTACAACATTCTTTGTCTG
AAAGTGAACACTTATTGCCACTTCATCAATTTATGTTGCCATTTGAACAATTATTGGCCTGTGGTTGTCA
ACAGATAGCCATGCTCCCGCGGTTACTGGCTTTTCAGCGCGAAGGTTATGAGGTTTGGGGTGATCAGTGG
CCCTTTAAGTCAGGCTCAGTGAATGATGACGCCCATCAAGATTATGCCCCTGCATTAAAGGATTTGTTAG
GACAGATTGCGCTGGATAGTGATCATGAATTGGATATTATTAATTACTTGCTGGGTTACTTTGGCACACA
GCGGGCACCGCGTACCTTTACGACACAACTCGATGATTTTCGTGCGGTCCAACAGGGTTATCTGGCCCAG
CAACCGACATTGACTTACCACCGCTCCAATATTCGTATCGATCAGGTATCGTCGCTACAAAAACGTATTG
CTGCTCGCATGGGGCTGGGCGGTGAGTTGTTTAAACCTCAACCGGATCTGAGCCAACTGCCTTTTTATTT
GATTGAACATCGAGCGTTGCTGCCAGTCAAACCCAATAGTCAGTTTGATAAGGAACAGAAACCAGCCTCG
GTGACAGAGGAGGGGGGCAGCCAAACAGGTCAACATTATGTGGTCATTGAACAGAAGGGCATTGATGGCA
AGCTGACACAGGGGCAAGTGATCAATTTAATTCTGTATGAAGGAGAGCAGGGAGAAACCCAATTTACGAT
ACGCGGTCAGATGGTATTCAAAACCGAGGGGGATAAGTTTTGGTTGGATGTGAATAATAGTGCGCAACTG
GAATATAATCTGGCGCGGGTAATGACAGCAGCCAAGGCGAGTAAACTCTTTTGGCAAAACAGCCCGGTAT
GGATGGAGGATATGGGCTATCGTCTGGCCTATGCTAGTGACCAATCCTCATTGCCTGTGAATCAACGGCG
CTTGACCCGCACAGTGCAAACTCCATTCCCGCCGATGGTTGTTGTAGGTAGCGAAATCACCCTGTTAAAG
CAGGTGGGGATAGTCAATTTAAAAAAAGCGGAGTCAGAAAAACTTTATGCAAAAGTTGTTAGCTTTGATC
GCATTGAAGGGACCTTGATTATTGAGCGTTTGGGTAATTCCACTCTGGCTTTTCCTACCTCGGAAGAGGC
GTGGCGGTATAGTTGGTATTTTTCGGGGGAGAAATATGAAAGGACTGACCGCTTTTCATTTGTGATTAGC
GTAGTAGTGAACAGTGACTTAATTAAATTGCCCGGTGTTGATCCCTATAAATTGGAAGAATGGGTGAAAG
AAACGATTCTTACCGAATTTCCAGCTCATATTTCTATGATTATCCATTGGATGGATCGGGAAGCCTTTTT
AAATTTCGCCAATACCTATCAGCGTTGGCAAAATAATGGTACGCCACTGGGGGATGCGGCTTATTCCATT
CTAGAAAGTTTGACACTTGGTAAATTGCCATCTGCCTTAAAAGGTGTTGGCACAATGCGTATTGCCACAT
CTAGTCAAAGAGAAGAAGTGGTGGGTAGTAATGGTGATCAATGGAATACAGATGGAATAACCCAGAATGA
ATTATTCTATGTTCCTAAAGAGAGCTAGGAAAAATAAATATCTGCCACTAATGATGTTGAATTAAATATG
TTTTCTGGAGTTAATCATGAACGAAACTCGTTATAATGCAACTGTACAAGAACAACAAACATTATCTAAT
CCAAAAGCTGTTGGACCTGACATCGATAAATTAAAGGATAAATTTAAAGAGGGCAGTATTCCCCTGCAAA
CCGATTTCAATGAGTTAATTGATATTGCCGATATTGGACGTAAAGCCTGTGGTCAAGCGCCACAACAAAA
TGGCCCAGGAGAAGGATTGAAATTGGCTGATGACGGTACGCTTAATTTAAAAATAGGCACTTTTTCCAAT
AAAGACTTTTCTCCATTAATATTAAAAGATGATGTTTTATCTGTAGATCTTGGTAGTGGTCTGACTAATG
AAACCAATGGAATCTGTGTCGGTCAGGGCGATGGTATTACAGTTAACACTAGCAATGTAGCTGTAAAACA
AGGTAACGGAATTAGCGTTACTAGTAGTGGTGGTGTTGCCGTTAAAGTTAGTGCTAATAAGGGACTTAGC
GTTGATAGTAGTGGTGTTGCAGTTAAAGTTAATACTGATAAGGGAATTAGCGTTGATGGTAATGGTGTTG
CAGTTAAAGTTAATACTAGTAAAGGAATTAGCGTTGATAATACAGGTGTTGCAGTTATAGCTAATGCTAG
TAAGGGAATTAGCGTTGATGGTAGTGGTGTTGCAGTTATAGCTAATACTAGTAAAGGAATTAGCGTTGAT
GGTAGTGGTGTTGCAGTTATAGCTAATACTAGTAAAGGAATTAGCGTTGATAATACAGGTGTTGCAGTTA
TAGCTAATGCTAGTAAGGGAATTAGCGTTGATGGTAGTGGTGTTGCAGTTATAGCTAATACTAGTAAAGG
AATTAGCGTTGATGGTAGTGGTGTTGCAGTTATAGCTAATACTAGTAAAGGAATTAGCGTTGATAGTAGT
GGTGTTGCAGTTAAAGTTAAAGCTAATGGCGGAATTAAAGTAGATGCTAATGGTGTTGCAATTGATCCTA
ATAATGTACTCCCCAAGGGAGTGATTGTAATGTTCTCTGGCAGTACTGCACCAACTGGTTGGGCGTTATG
TGATGGCAATAATGGTACACCAAATTTAATCGATCGATTTATTTTAGGTGGGAAAGGGACTGATATTAAT
GGAGTGAGTACTAATACAGCTTCAGGTACTAAAAATAGTAAGTTATTCGATTTCAGTTCTGATGAAGCTA
CATTAACTATTGATGGTAAAACACTGGGGAGAGGTGGCTCTGGTGGTGGCGGTTCTGGCGGCCACGATCA
TGATATTAAGATAACGGGCACAGGAAAACATTCTCACAAAAACAAAGTAACAGTCCCTTATTATATTCTG
GCTTTCATCATAAAGCTTTAATATATATGAAAAATTGAAAATATAAATTATCCATTAATAATAAAGAGGA
TATTAGCATGACTTCGGAGCCAAATCTGTTAAACCGGATTACAATTACTATTGAAGCTAATAATCAACAA
GTAGCTAGAAAAGTATTGCATGGCTCCTTGCTTAATCAAGCTAATATAAATAAATTATTTAATTCATACT
TTAATGAATATGAAATTAATAGGGGTGTTTATTTAGAAACATTAATCCTGAATCTTGGTACGATAAATTT
CCATGATTTTAATTCATTGTTTCCTACTCTCCTAAAAGCTGCATTGAATAAAGAATTCAGTCAATATCAG
ATAAACAACCATAGGGAAGAAATGCTATTTAATGAGACAATATCAAATCAAGCTACTGATAAGTCTTACA
TATTTGGCGATAACAAATTAATTGATGCAGAGAATTTCATTCACTTTTTATATCAAAAGCATTCCACATT
AAATCTAGTAGAAGCAATGGGAAATAATGGTATTGAAAAATTAACAAATCAGTTAACACAAATAGAAAAT
AAATTTGCGTTATTATTGGCAAAAAGTTGTTTGTCTGAGGAAGGCTTAAAACGACTCTTGGCTATCAAAC
AACCCGATTTATTAATCGCTATCAATCGCAGATTATCTGAAAGAATAAATAGACCACAATATCAGGAGAA
GCTTGTTTCCTGCGGACAACTGATATTTAGTGCTCTGGGATATATACAACAGTACAATATACAGGAAATT
CCTAAACCGGATGAAAAAGTTATTGCACGCATAACAACTGAACTTAATAATAATGGTTTGCTTAATACAA
TACCTATTATTACACTATTTCGTCAGAGTGGGATTAACGATTCATCACTAAATGATTGGCTAAAGAAAAT
CTGGCAGGTGAGATCAATTTCACAGTTATGCAGAAAGTATCTTTCTGCTAAGGAATACCAATATCTGTCA
GAACATTTTGTTTCAAAGAGCGTCGATAAAAATAGATATGATGAAGAGCCCGTAAATCAGAGCATATTAT
CAAGGTTGAATAATAATTCCATTAAAGAAGGAAATAATCACAGTCAACTCTGTACTCTCAGTAGACTATA
TTCTGAACCCGTTGTATTACCTGAACAAACCATTCTACGTCAGGTTAGTAATACAGTAGATCAGAGCATA
TTATCAAGGTTGAATAATGCCTCCATTAAAGAAGGAAATAACCAAAGTCAACTTCGCACTCTCAGTAGAC
TATATTCTGAGCCCGTTGCATTACCTGAACAAACCATTCCACGTCAGGTTAGTAATACAGGTATATTAAT
TCTATGGCCAATGCTACCTACACTATTTAACCAGCTTGGTCTACTTGAGAAAAAGAAATTTATCCATCGT
CAGGCCCAGTTTAATGCCGTTGATTTTCTTGATTACCTGATTTGGGGAACCGAAGATGTGAAAGTGGAAC
GAAAGGTTTTGAATAATGTTCTATGTGGGTTAATGGCTGATGAAATTACTGAACCAATGCCTATTGAACC
AGAAAAACAATGGATAATAATTCAATGGCTGGACGCTATTATCTCCCAACTTTCTGGCTGGAAAAAGTTA
AGTCGTAATGACGTCCGTCAATTATTTCTACAACGACCAGGAGAATTACTGATCAATGAACAGGAAATTA
AAATCACAATACAGCAACAACCATTTGATGCTCTGTTAACTGATTGGCCGTGGCCAATGAATATGGCTTG
TTTTAGCTGGTTGAGTCAACCATTAACCATTACGTGGTTATAACCATTGACCACAATGACTTAGTCTGAG
TAAAAAATATGAATATATCGCCTGTTTTTTATGATTCATTGAATCAGGATAACGACCGTGATCTATCGTT
TTTATTTAGCGAACTGGAACGAATAGATCTCGCTCTTCAACACCATTTTTATTGTGTAGAAAGTCAGCGA
AGTGAGCTCCTGGATGAGTTTCTGCTCACTGAGGCGGAAGTGGTGACCAGGCTGGATAAGCCACTTGGTA
AACCTCATTGGATAAATGATGATTATCTGGCGATATCGCAAAAGGGCAATGTAAGCCTAATGGCAGCGTC
CAGATTAATGGATCTGATCGAACGCTTTGAACTGACTGATTTTGAGCGCGATGTTTTACTATTAGGCTTA
TTGCCCCATTTTGATAGCCGCTATTATCGACTGTTTTCGCTGATTCAAGGGGGACAACAGGGTCGATTAC
CTTCTTTTGCGCTGGCATTGGAACTGTTTTGCCACTCGGCGCTGGAGAAACAGGTACAGCAAGCGAGTTT
TCTGCACCGGGCACCTTTGATGGGTTGCCAGCTATTATCCATCGATACTAGTCAAAAAACGCTGGCCTGG
CTCCAGACTCCCTTTATTACTGACAGCGGGGTATATCACTTTTTACTGGGGCATCACTACATTATGCCGG
CTTTAGAACATTGTGCTGAGTGGTTAACACCGACAGGGATTGGCTGTTATCCTGAAGGATTAAAACAAGT
ACTGGGTAACGTATTGTTATCTGACAACGATAATATTAGACCGATTGTCTTATTACGGGGAATGGCCGGC
AGTGCCAGAGCTTATACCATTACTAATATGATGGCTTCAGAAGGGAAGCAAACACTGCTGGTAGATATAT
CCAAACTTGCTGATAGCGATGAAAAAAACATTATTCTTCAGATAAAGCATATTTTGCGGGAAACCCGCAT
GCATGGAGCATGTTTATTATTACGGAATTTTTGCTTGTTAGTGGAACAGAATAAACAACTATTGGACTCC
CTGTCAGAGTTATTGAATCAACCTGAATTAAGAATTGTTTGCCTGATTGAGCCTTATTCCCCATTGGTAT
GGCTGAAAAAGATACCGGTATTACTGATTGAGATGCCACTTTTAACGCCTGCGGAAAAAGCCAGATTGTT
AATTGCCAGCTTACCGGATAATTGTTCCGAGGATATTGATACGATAACTTTAAGCCAGCGTTACACTTTT
AACCCAGAAACCCTGCCATTGATTTTGCAAGAGGCCCAGCTTTATCAACAGCAGCGAGATCCGCTGGATA
TCTTGCAGCAATGCGATATACGCCAGGCATTAAATTTGCGTGCTCAACAAAATTTCGGTCAATTGGCACA
GCGGATTATTCCTAAGCGCTCATTAAAGGATTTATTGGTATCCGATGAGATTGCTCAGCAGTTACGGGAA
ATACTCATAGCAATTAAGTATCGGGAACAGGTTCTGGCGGGAGGGTTTAAAGATAAAATTGCCTATGGCA
CTGGTATCAGCGCCCTGTTTTATGGTGATTCAGGCACTGGAAAAACCATGGCAGCAGAAGTGATTGCTGA
CCACATTGGCGTTGACTTAATAAAAGTGGATTTATCTACAGTAGTGAATAAATACATCGGTGAAACAGAA
AAAAACTTATCCCGTATTTTCGATTTGGCGGAACAGGATGCAGGGGTATTATTCTTTGATGAAGCTGACG
CACTGTTTGGTAAACGCAGTGAAACTAAAGATTCCCAGGACAGACATGCCAATATTGAAGTTTCTTACTT
ATTACAGCGCCTGGAGAATTACCCGGGTCTGGTCATTTTATCCACCAATAATCGTGGTCATTTAGACAGT
GCTTTTAATCGTCGTTTTACTTTCATTACCCGTTTTACTTACCCGGATGAAAAAATCCGTAAAAAAATGT
GGCAGGAAATTTGGCCTAGAAATATAAAAATATCGGAAGATATCGATTTTAACGAATTAGCTCAACGAAC
AAGCGTGACTGGCGCGAATATCCGCAATATTGCTTTATTGTCTTCATTCTTTGCTTCAGAGCAGGGGAAT
GATGAAGTCAGTAATGAAAATATTGAAATTGCATTGAAGCGTGAATTAGCTAAAGTCGGACGATTAACAT
TTTAAAAGTTATCACAATGAAAGTATTGAAATATTAAATAAATTTATTACCAAAAAGTTATCACGATATA
ATTTAAGAGAGGTTTTTTATGTTAAACACGCAAACTATTATTGATGTCAATAAGGCAATGGATGCCATGC
TGCGCGCATATCTGAATCAAGATATTGCCATTCGTTTTGATCTACCTGAATTGGATACTATGCAATCTGA
TGCGATGGTAAGTATCTTTCTTTATGACATTCATGAAGATTTACAGCTTCGCTCGGCAGAATCAAGAGGG
TTTGATGTTTATGCCGGGAGGTTATTGCCTGGTTGGGTAAATATTAAATGTAACTATCTGATTACCTATT
GGGAAGCTTCTAAGCCAGCGACTGATGCCAGCAGTCCGGATAGCCAACCTGATAACCAGGCAATACAAGT
GATGTCACAAGTATTAAATGCCTTGATTAATAATCGTCAATTGGCAGGTATTCCTGGTGCTTATACTCAG
GTTGTACCGCCTAAAGAGAGTTTAAATAGCCTGGGGAATTTCTGGCAATCACTGGGTAATCGCCCACGGC
TTTCTCTCAATTATTCAGTGACAGTACCTGTTAGCCTAAACGATGGTCAGGATAGCGCGACTCCGGTTAC
CGCGGTTTCTTCTACAGTGGAACAAACGGCATCGCTCAGTCAAGAAGTGGTTAGTCATGCTTTACGCGAA
TTACTCATTACGGAATTAGGAGGAGGAGAGGATAACCGGTTGGTACTGAGTAAAGTTGAATTATCCGCAG
TGAAAGAGACGATGACTCAAGACAGTCCGGCTCAGATGATTATATTGTTGTCTGTTTCAGGCATTACACG
ACAGGAATATTTGAAGGAAATTGATAATATCTTTGATCGTTGGGTAAATAATGCTGAAGTTATTACCACT
ATTGATGATTGTGGGATTAGAATTGAAAGTATAACGAAAGATAATCTTGTAGGAATTTAAATTTTTTTAA
TTAAATAAAGGAATTAATATTGATTTGATAGAGCATGTAATCAATAACTTCTATGAAAATGTTGAAAAAC
AATACACGGAAACACTTAACTTACAATTAAATTGTTAAAG
Features (pLannotate 1.2.2; 8 found; start..end, strand, type, name):
    339..1154    -  CDS            KanR: aminoglycoside phosphotransferase; aph(3')-Ia; confers resistance to kanamycin in bacteria or G418 (Geneticin®) in eukaryotes
   1286..1438    -  CDS            tetR (fragment): TETR1_ECOLX - Experimental evidence at protein level: Swiss-Prot protein existence level 1. TetR is the repressor of the tetracycline resistance element; its N-terminal region forms a helix-turn-helix structure and binds DNA. Binding of tetracycline to TetR reduces the repressor affinity for the tetracycline resistance gene (tetA) promoter operator sites. From Escherichia coli.
   1458..2606    -  CDS            trfA: trans-acting replication protein that binds to and activates oriV
   2878..3249    -  CDS            traJ: oriT-recognizing protein; traJ
   3282..3391    -  oriT           oriT: incP origin of transfer
   3537..4244    +  rep_origin     oriV: incP origin of replication
   4483..5071    +  rep_origin     ori: high-copy-number ColE1/pMB1/pBR322/pUC origin of replication
  13785..17888   +  CDS            cas9: CAS9_STRP1 - Also known as csn1 From Streptococcus pyogenes serotype M1.
