[The description below was written by a language model from this plasmid's Addgene catalogue record and pLannotate feature annotations shown in this document.]
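Description:
pAWP78-PVCpnf_pvc13-Truncated_pvc10-Cas9 is a large (about 29.4 kb) bacterial expression plasmid built on the pAWP78 backbone. It carries the structural operon of a Photorhabdus virulence cassette (PVCpnf), a contractile "nanosyringe" particle that is produced in bacteria and used to inject protein cargo into target cells. The backbone is a broad-host-range IncP-type replicon. The annotated features include oriV with its trans-acting activator gene trfA, along with oriT and traJ, which allow conjugative mobilisation. A ColE1/pUC-type origin and a residual tetR fragment are also detected. Selection is by kanamycin through an aph(3')-Ia KanR gene, and the record lists the plasmid as low copy.

The payload is a synthetic, Gibson-assembled version of the PVC operon with two engineered changes. First, the tail fiber protein Pvc13, which normally determines target-cell recognition, is truncated, so the resulting particles are untargeted. Such a construct would plausibly serve as a non-binding control or a scaffold for retargeting, although the record does not state this. Second, the spike tip protein Pvc10 carries Streptococcus pyogenes Cas9 fused to its C-terminal domain through a linker, so the nuclease is loaded onto the spike itself. The automated annotation identifies only the backbone elements and the cas9 coding region. The pvc genes that occupy most of the remaining sequence are not annotated, and the promoter driving the operon is not stated.

The depositor notes three differences from the intended design: an M329I substitution in the Pvc2 tail sheath protein, several extra glycine-serine residues in the linker, and a single-nucleotide deletion in a noncoding region of the PVC. None of these is known to affect function.
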