Addgene plasmid #243734: pAWP78-PVCpnf_pvc13-Truncated_pvc10-Cas9
Purpose: PVC structural operon - untargeted (truncated) tail fiber (Pvc13) - spike tip (Pvc10) loaded with Cas9 on CTD
Depositing lab: Feng Zhang. Depositing organization: Broad Institute. Publication: Targeted delivery of diverse biomolecules with engineered bacterial nanosyringes. Kreitz J, Yang V, Friedrich MJ, Pham J, Macrae RK, Zhang F. Nat Biotechnol. 2025 Aug 12. doi: 10.1038/s41587-025-02774-x. PubMed 40796978.
Backbone
  Vector backbone: pAWP78
  Vector type: Bacterial Expression
Growth in bacteria
  Bacterial resistance: Kanamycin, 50 μg/mL
  Growth temperature: 37°C
  Growth strain: EPI300
  Copy number: Low Copy
Gene/Insert
  Gene/Insert name: pvc13-Truncated_pvc10-Cas9
  Species: Synthetic
  Cloning method: Gibson Cloning
Terms and licenses: Academic/Nonprofit Terms; Industry Terms: Not Available to Industry
Depositor comments: Please note: This plasmid contains a M329I mutation in pvc2 tail sheath protein, extra SGGGGSGG amino acids in the linker sequence, and a single nucleotide deletion in the noncoding region of PVC. These differences are not known to impact plasmid function.
How to cite: pAWP78-PVCpnf_pvc13-Truncated_pvc10-Cas9 was a gift from Feng Zhang (Addgene plasmid # 243734 ; http://n2t.net/addgene:243734 ; RRID:Addgene_243734)
